>Addgene plasmid #102967 | pLKO.1P shNfs1 | addgene full sequence | sequence record 198937 | Addgene NGS Result
GGCCGCGGCTCGAGGGGGTTGGGGTTGCGCCTTTTCCAAGGCAGCCCTGGGTTTGCGCAGGGACGCGGCT
GCTCTGGGCGTGGTTCCGGGAAACGCAGCGGCGCCGACCCTGGGTCTCGCACATTCTTCACGTCCGTTCG
CAGCGTCACCCGGATCTTCGCCGCTACCCTTGTGGGCCCCCCGGCGACGCTTCCTGCTCCGCCCCTAAGT
CGGGAAGGTTCCTTGCGGTTCGCGGCGTGCCGGACGTGACAAACGGAAGCCGCACGTCTCACTAGTACCC
TCGCAGACGGACAGCGCCAGGGAGCAATGGCAGCGCGCCGACCGCGATGGGCTGTGGCCAATAGCGGCTG
CTCAGCAGGGCGCGCCGAGAGCAGCGGCCGGGAAGGGGCGGTGCGGGAGGCGGGGTGTGGGGCGGTAGTG
TGGGCCCTGTTCCTGCCCGCGCGGTGTTCCGCATTCTGCAAGCCTCCGGAGCGCACGTCGGCAGTCGGCT
CCCTCGTTGACCGAATCACCGACCTCTCTCCCCAGGGGGATCCACCGGAGCTTACCATGACCGAGTACAA
GCCCACGGTGCGCCTCGCCACCCGCGACGACGTCCCCAGGGCCGTACGCACCCTCGCCGCCGCGTTCGCC
GACTACCCCGCCACGCGCCACACCGTCGATCCGGACCGCCACATCGAGCGGGTCACCGAGCTGCAAGAAC
TCTTCCTCACGCGCGTCGGGCTCGACATCGGCAAGGTGTGGGTCGCGGACGACGGCGCCGCGGTGGCGGT
CTGGACCACGCCGGAGAGCGTCGAAGCGGGGGCGGTGTTCGCCGAGATCGGCCCGCGCATGGCCGAGTTG
AGCGGTTCCCGGCTGGCCGCGCAGCAACAGATGGAAGGCCTCCTGGCGCCGCACCGGCCCAAGGAGCCCG
CGTGGTTCCTGGCCACCGTCGGCGTCTCGCCCGACCACCAGGGCAAGGGTCTGGGCAGCGCCGTCGTGCT
CCCCGGAGTGGAGGCGGCCGAGCGCGCCGGGGTGCCCGCCTTCCTGGAGACCTCCGCGCCCCGCAACCTC
CCCTTCTACGAGCGGCTCGGCTTCACCGTCACCGCCGACGTCGAGGTGCCCGAAGGACCGCGCACCTGGT
GCATGACCCGCAAGCCCGGTGCCTGACGCCCGCCCCACGACCCGCAGCGCCCGACCGAAAGGAGCGCACG
ACCCCATGCATCGGTACCTTTAAGACCAATGACTTACAAGGCAGCTGTAGATCTTAGCCACTTTTTAAAA
GAAAAGGGGGGACTGGAAGGGCTAATTCACTCCCAACGAAGACAAGATCTGCTTTTTGCTTGTACTGGGT
CTCTCTGGTTAGACCAGATCTGAGCCTGGGAGCTCTCTGGCTAACTAGGGAACCCACTGCTTAAGCCTCA
ATAAAGCTTGCCTTGAGTGCTTCAAGTAGTGTGTGCCCGTCTGTTGTGTGACTCTGGTAACTAGAGATCC
CTCAGACCCTTTTAGTCAGTGTGGAAAATCTCTAGCAGTAGTAGTTCATGTCATCTTATTATTCAGTATT
TATAACTTGCAAAGAAATGAATATCAGAGAGTGAGAGGAACTTGTTTATTGCAGCTTATAATGGTTACAA
ATAAAGCAATAGCATCACAAATTTCACAAATAAAGCATTTTTTTCACTGCATTCTAGTTGTGGTTTGTCC
AAACTCATCAATGTATCTTATCATGTCTGGCTCTAGCTATCCCGCCCCTAACTCCGCCCATCCCGCCCCT
AACTCCGCCCAGTTCCGCCCATTCTCCGCCCCATGGCTGACTAATTTTTTTTATTTATGCAGAGGCCGAG
GCCGCCTCGGCCTCTGAGCTATTCCAGAAGTAGTGAGGAGGCTTTTTTGGAGGCCTAGGGACGTACCCAA
TTCGCCCTATAGTGAGTCGTATTACGCGCGCTCACTGGCCGTCGTTTTACAACGTCGTGACTGGGAAAAC
CCTGGCGTTACCCAACTTAATCGCCTTGCAGCACATCCCCCTTTCGCCAGCTGGCGTAATAGCGAAGAGG
CCCGCACCGATCGCCCTTCCCAACAGTTGCGCAGCCTGAATGGCGAATGGG
[124 nt withheld, positions 2082-2205]
C
[91 nt withheld, positions 2207-2297]
A
[49 nt withheld, positions 2299-2347]
CCTTTGACGTTGGAGTCCACGTTCTTT
[37 nt withheld, positions 2375-2411]
ACCCTATCTCGGTCTATTCTTTTGATTTATAAGGGATTTTGCCGATTTCGGCCTATTGGTTAAAAAATGA
GCTGATTTAACAAAAATTTAACGCGAATTTTAACAAAATATTAACGCTTACAATTTAGGTGGCACTTTTC
GGGGAAATGTGCGCGGAACCCCTATTTGTTTATTTTTCTAAATACATTCAAATATGTATCCGCTCATGAG
ACAATAACCCTGATAAATGCTTCAATAATATTGAAAAAGGAAGAGTATGAGTATTCAACATTTCCGTGTC
GCCCTTATTCCCTTTTTTGCGGCATTTTGCCTTCCTGTTTTTGCTCACCCAGAAACGCTGGTGAAAGTAA
AAGATGCTGAAGATCAGTTGGGTGCACGAGTGGGTTACATCGAACTGGATCTCAACAGCGGTAAGATCCT
TGAGAGTTTTCGCCCCGAAGAACGTTTTCCAATGATGAGCACTTTTAAAGTTCTGCTATGTGGCGCGGTA
TTATCCCGTATTGACGCCGGGCAAGAGCAACTCGGTCGCCGCATACACTATTCTCAGAATGACTTGGTTG
AGTACTCACCAGTCACAGAAAAGCATCTTACGGATGGCATGACAGTAAGAGAATTATGCAGTGCTGCCAT
AACCATGAGTGATAACACTGCGGCCAACTTACTTCTGACAACGATCGGAGGACCGAAGGAGCTAACCGCT
TTTTTGCACAACATGGGGGATCATGTAACTCGCCTTGATCGTTGGGAACCGGAGCTGAATGAAGCCATAC
CAAACGACGAGCGTGACACCACGATGCCTGTAGCAATGGCAACAACGTTGCGCAAACTATTAACTGGCGA
ACTACTTACTCTAGCTTCCCGGCAACAATTAATAGACTGGATGGAGGCGGATAAAGTTGCAGGACCACTT
CTGCGCTCGGCCCTTCCGGCTGGCTGGTTTATTGCTGATAAATCTGGAGCCGGTGAGCGTGGGTCTCGCG
GTATCATTGCAGCACTGGGGCCAGATGGTAAGCCCTCCCGTATCGTAGTTATCTACACGACGGGGAGTCA
GGCAACTATGGATGAACGAAATAGACAGATCGCTGAGATAGGTGCCTCACTGATTAAGCATTGGTAACTG
TCAGACCAAGTTTACTCATATATACTTTAGATTGATTTAAAACTTCATTTTTAATTTAAAAGGATCTAGG
TGAAGATCCTTTTTGATAATCTCATGACCAAAATCCCTTAACGTGAGTTTTCGTTCCACTGAGCGTCAGA
CCCCGTAGAAAAGATCAAAGGATCTTCTTGAGATCCTTTTTTTCTGCGCGTAATCTGCTGCTTGCAAACA
AAAAAACCACCGCTACCAGCGGTGGTTTGTTTGCCGGATCAAGAGCTACCAACTCTTTTTCCGAAGGTAA
CTGGCTTCAGCAGAGCGCAGATACCAAATACTGTTCTTCTAGTGTAGCCGTAGTTAGGCCACCACTTCAA
GAACTCTGTAGCACCGCCTACATACCTCGCTCTGCTAATCCTGTTACCAGTGGCTGCTGCCAGTGGCGAT
AAGTCGTGTCTTACCGGGTTGGACTCAAGACGATAGTTACCGGATAAGGCGCAGCGGTCGGGCTGAACGG
GGGGTTCGTGCACACAGCCCAGCTTGGAGCGAACGACCTACACCGAACTGAGATACCTACAGCGTGAGCT
ATGAGAAAGCGCCACGCTTCCCGAAGGGAGAAAGGCGGACAGGTATCCGGTAAGCGGCAGGGTCGGAACA
GGAGAGCGCACGAGGGAGCTTCCAGGGGGAAACGCCTGGTATCTTTATAGTCCTGTCGGGTTTCGCCACC
TCTGACTTGAGCGTCGATTTTTGTGATGCTCGTCAGGGGGGCGGAGCCTATGGAAAAACGCCAGCAACGC
GGCCTTTTTACGGTTCCTGGCCTTTTGCTGGCCTTTTGCTCACATGTTCTTTCCTGCGTTATCCCCTGAT
TCTGTGGATAACCGTATTACCGCCTTTGAGTGAGCTGATACCGCTCGCCGCAGCCGAACGACCGAGCGCA
GCGAGTCAGTGAGCGAGGAAGCGGAAGAGCGCCCAATACGCAAACCGCCTCTCCCCGCGCGTTGGCCGAT
TCATTAATGCAGCTGGCACGACAGGTTTCCCGACTGGAAAGCGGGCAGTGAGCGCAACGCAATTAATGTG
AGTTAGCTCACTCATTAGGCACCCCAGGCTTTACACTTTATGCTTCCGGCTCGTATGTTGTGTGGAATTG
TGAGCGGATAACAATTTCACACAGGAAACAGCTATGACCATGATTACGCCAAGCGCGCAATTAACCCTCA
CTAAAGGGAACAAAAGCTGGAGCTGCAAGCTTAATGTAGTCTTATGCAATACTCTTGTAGTCTTGCAACA
TGGTAACGATGAGTTAGCAACATGCCTTACAAGGAGAGAAAAAGCACCGTGCATGCCGATTGGTGGAAGT
AAGGTGGTACGATCGTGCCTTATTAGGAAGGCAACAGACGGGTCTGACATGGATTGGACGAACCACTGAA
TTGCCGCATTGCAGAGATATTGTATTTAAGTGCCTAGCTCGATACATAAACGGGTCTCTCTGGTTAGACC
AGATCTGAGCCTGGGAGCTCTCTGGCTAACTAGGGAACCCACTGCTTAAGCCTCAATAAAGCTTGCCTTG
AGTGCTTCAAGTAGTGTGTGCCCGTCTGTTGTGTGACTCTGGTAACTAGAGATCCCTCAGACCCTTTTAG
TCAGTGTGGAAAATCTCTAGCAGTGGCGCCCGAACAGGGACTTGAAAGCGAAAGGGAAACCAGAGGAGCT
CTCTCGACGCAGGACTCGGCTTGCTGAAGCGCGCACGGCAAGAGGCGAGGGGCGGCGACTGGTGAGTACG
CCAAAAATTTTGACTAGCGGAGGCTAGAAGGAGAGAGATGGGTGCGAGAGCGTCAGTATTAAGCGGGGGA
GAATTAGATCGCGATGGGAAAAAATTCGGTTAAGGCCAGGGGGAAAGAAAAAATATAAATTAAAACATAT
AGTATGGGCAAGCAGGGAGCTAGAACGATTCGCAGTTAATCCTGGCCTGTTAGAAACATCAGAAGGCTGT
AGACAAATACTGGGACAGCTACAACCATCCCTTCAGACAGGATCAGAAGAACTTAGATCATTATATAATA
CAGTAGCAACCCTCTATTGTGTGCATCAAAGGATAGAGATAAAAGACACCAAGGAAGCTTTAGACAAGAT
AGAGGAAGAGCAAAACAAAAGTAAGACCACCGCACAGCAAGCGGCCGCTGATCTTCAGACCTGGAGGAGG
AGATATGAGGGACAATTGGAGAAGTGAATTATATAAATATAAAGTAGTAAAAATTGAACCATTAGGAGTA
GCACCCACCAAGGCAAAGAGAAGAGTGGTGCAGAGAGAAAAAAGAGCAGTGGGAATAGGAGCTTTGTTCC
TTGGGTTCTTGGGAGCAGCAGGAAGCACTATGGGCGCAGCGTCAATGACGCTGACGGTACAGGCCAGACA
ATTATTGTCTGGTATAGTGCAGCAGCAGAACAATTTGCTGAGGGCTATTGAGGCGCAACAGCATCTGTTG
CAACTCACAGTCTGGGGCATCAAGCAGCTCCAGGCAAGAATCCTGGCTGTGGAAAGATACCTAAAGGATC
AACAGCTCCTGGGGATTTGGGGTTGCTCTGGAAAACTCATTTGCACCACTGCTGTGCCTTGGAATGCTAG
TTGGAGTAATAAATCTCTGGAACAGATTTGGAATCACACGACCTGGATGGAGTGGGACAGAGAAATTAAC
AATTACACAAGCTTAATACACTCCTTAATTGAAGAATCGCAAAACCAGCAAGAAAAGAATGAACAAGAAT
TATTGGAATTAGATAAATGGGCAAGTTTGTGGAATTGGTTTAACATAACAAATTGGCTGTGGTATATAAA
ATTATTCATAATGATAGTAGGAGGCTTGGTAGGTTTAAGAATAGTTTTTGCTGTACTTTCTATAGTGAAT
AGAGTTAGGCAGGGATATTCACCATTATCGTTTCAGACCCACCTCCCAACCCCGAGGGGACCCGACAGGC
CCGAAGGAATAGAAGAAGAAGGTGGAGAGAGAGACAGAGACAGATCCATTCGATTAGTGAACGGATCTCG
ACGGTATCGATCACGAGACTAGCCTCGAGCGGCCGCCCCCTTCACCGAGGGCCTATTTCCCATGATTCCT
TCATATTTGCATATACGATACAAGGCTGTTAGAGAGATAATTGGAATTAATTTGACTGTAAACACAAAGA
TATTAGTACAAAATACGTGACGTAGAAAGTAATAATTTCTTGGGTAGTTTGCAGTTTTAAAATTATGTTT
TAAAATGGACTATCATATGCTTACCGTAACTTGAAAGTATTTCGATTTCTTGGCTTTATATATCTTGTGG
AAAGGACGAAACACCGGAGAACACCAAGTTGTATTAAACTCGAGTTTAATACAACTTGGTGTTCTTTTTT
GAATTCTCGACCTCGAGACAAATGGCAGTATTCATCCACAATTTTAAAAGAAAAGGGGGGATTGGGGGGT
ACAGTGCAGGGGAAAGAATAGTAGACATAATAGCAACAGACATACAAACTAAAGAATTACAAAAACAAAT
TACAAAAATTCAAAATTTTCGGGTTTATTACAGGGACAGCAGAGATCCACTTT
Features (pLannotate 1.2.2; 25 found; start..end, strand, type, name):
     15..525     +  promoter       hPGK promoter: human phosphoglycerate kinase 1 promoter
    547..1146    +  CDS            PuroR: puromycin N-acetyltransferase; pac from Streptomyces alboniger; confers resistance to puromycin
   1189..1272    +  CDS            nef (fragment): NEF_HV1Z2 - Experimental evidence at protein level: Swiss-Prot protein existence level 1. Extracellular Nef protein targets CD4(+) T-lymphocytes for apoptosis by interacting with CXCR4 surface receptors. From Human immunodeficiency virus type 1 group M subtype D (isolate Z2/CDC-Z34) (HIV-1).
   1274..1507    +  LTR            3' LTR (ΔU3): self-inactivating 3' long terminal repeat (LTR) from HIV-1
   1579..1700    +  polyA_signal   SV40 poly(A) signal: SV40 polyadenylation signal
   1740..1875    +  rep_origin     SV40 ori: SV40 origin of replication
   1896..1914    -  promoter       T7 promoter: promoter for bacteriophage T7 RNA polymerase
   1922..2077    +  CDS            lacZα (fragment): LacZα fragment of β-galactosidase; lacZ fragment
   2082..2510    +  rep_origin     f1 ori (sequence partly withheld): f1 bacteriophage origin of replication; arrow indicates direction of (+) strand synthesis
   2563..2667    +  promoter       AmpR promoter: bla
   2668..3528    +  CDS            AmpR: β-lactamase; bla; confers resistance to ampicillin, carbenicillin, and related antibiotics
   3699..4287    +  rep_origin     ori: high-copy-number ColE1/pMB1/pBR322/pUC origin of replication
   4470..4562    +  CDS            lacI (fragment): lac repressor; lacI; The lac repressor binds to the lac operator to inhibit transcription in E. coli. This inhibition can be relieved by adding lactose or isopropyl-β-D-thiogalactopyranoside (IPTG).
   4575..4596    +  protein_bind   CAP binding site: CAP binding activates transcription in the presence of cAMP. E. coli catabolite activator protein
   4611..4641    +  promoter       lac promoter: promoter for the E. coli lac operon
   4649..4665    +  protein_bind   lac operator: The lac repressor binds to the lac operator to inhibit transcription in E. coli. This inhibition can be relieved by adding lactose or isopropyl-β-D-thiogalactopyranoside (IPTG). lac repressor encoded by lacI
   4710..4728    +  promoter       T3 promoter: promoter for bacteriophage T3 RNA polymerase
   4756..4982    +  promoter       RSV promoter: Rous sarcoma virus enhancer/promoter
   4983..5163    +  LTR            5' LTR (truncated): truncated 5' long terminal repeat (LTR) from HIV-1
   5210..5335    +  misc_feature   HIV-1 Ψ: packaging signal of human immunodeficiency virus type 1
   5319..5682    +  CDS            HIV-1 gag (fragment): gag protein from human immunodeficiency virus 1; gag
   5828..6061    +  misc_feature   RRE: The Rev response element (RRE) of HIV-1 allows for Rev-dependent mRNA export from the nucleus to the cytoplasm.
   6438..6538    +  CDS            Rev (fragment): human immunodeficiency virus 1 (HIV-1) Rev protein; rev; enhances nuclear export of unspliced and incompletely spliced viral mRNAs
   6588..6828    +  promoter       U6 promoter: RNA polymerase III promoter for human U6 snRNA
   6933..7050    +  misc_feature   cPPT/CTS: central polypurine tract and central termination sequence of HIV-1
