[The description below was written by a language model from this plasmid's Addgene catalogue record and pLannotate feature annotations shown in this document.]
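Description:
pLKO.1P shNfs1 is a lentiviral RNAi plasmid built on the pLKO.1P (pLKO.1-puro) backbone from the Broad Institute, designed to suppress expression of mouse Nfs1, which encodes a cysteine desulfurase involved in iron-sulfur cluster biogenesis. In bacteria it replicates from a high-copy ColE1/pUC-type origin and is selected through the β-lactamase (AmpR) gene. An f1 origin and remnants of a lac/lacZα cloning region, flanked by T7 and T3 promoters, are also present in the backbone.

The lentiviral transfer cassette follows a third-generation, self-inactivating design. An RSV promoter fused to a truncated HIV-1 5' LTR drives production of the genomic RNA in packaging cells independently of Tat. This is followed by the Ψ packaging signal with a partial gag fragment, the Rev response element for Rev-dependent nuclear export, and a cPPT/CTS element that aids nuclear import of the viral genome. The ΔU3 3' LTR inactivates LTR promoter activity after integration. An SV40 poly(A) signal and SV40 origin lie downstream of it.

Within the proviral region, a human U6 RNA polymerase III promoter transcribes the short hairpin. The hairpin itself is not annotated in the feature table, but by position it would sit between the U6 promoter and the cPPT. A separate hPGK promoter expresses puromycin N-acetyltransferase, allowing selection of transduced mammalian cells.

The catalogue lists a total size of 7,518 bp, whereas the sequenced record is 7,084 nt, a discrepancy the record does not explain. The construct is used to make lentivirus for stable Nfs1 knockdown in mouse cells. It was deposited in connection with work on NFS1 in lung tumours and protection from ferroptosis.
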