Addgene plasmid #102967: pLKO.1P shNfs1
Purpose: Suppression of mNfs1
Depositing lab: Richard Possemato. Depositing organization: NYU Grossman School of Medicine. Publication: NFS1 undergoes positive selection in lung tumours and protects cells from ferroptosis. Alvarez SW, Sviderskiy VO, Terzi EM, Papagiannakopoulos T, Moreira AL, Adams S, Sabatini DM, Birsoy K, Possemato R. Nature. 2017 Nov 22. doi: 10.1038/nature24637. PubMed 29168506.
Backbone
  Vector backbone: pLKO.1P
  Backbone manufacturer: Broad Institute
  Backbone size w/o insert (bp): 7466
  Total vector size (bp): 7518
  Vector type: Lentiviral, RNAi
  Selectable markers: Puromycin
Growth in bacteria
  Bacterial resistance: Ampicillin, 100 μg/mL
  Growth temperature: 37°C
  Growth strain: NEB Stable
  Copy number: High Copy
Gene/Insert
  Gene/Insert name: shNfs1
  gRNA/shRNA sequence: AGAACACCAAGTTGTATTAAA
  Species: M. musculus (mouse)
  GenBank ID: NM_021100
Terms and licenses: Academic/Nonprofit Terms; Industry Terms: Not Available to Industry
How to cite: pLKO.1P shNfs1 was a gift from Richard Possemato (Addgene plasmid # 102967 ; http://n2t.net/addgene:102967 ; RRID:Addgene_102967)
