>Addgene plasmid #102967 | pLKO.1P shNfs1 | depositor partial sequence | sequence record 194966 | pLKO.1P
GAATTCTCGACCTCGAGACAAATGGCAGTATTCATCCACAATTTTAAAAGAAAAGGGGGGATTGGGGGGT
ACAGTGCAGGGGAAAGAATAGTAGACATAATAGCAACAGACATACAAACTAAAGAATTACAAAAACAAAT
TACAAAAATTCAAAATTTTCGGGTTTATTACAGGGACAGCAGAGATCCACTTTGGCCGCGGCTCGAGGGG
GTTGGGGTTGCGCCTTTTCCAAGGCAGCCCTGGGTTTGCGCAGGGACGCGGCTGCTCTGGGCGTGGTTCC
GGGAAACGCAGCGGCGCCGACCCTGGGTCTCGCACATTCTTCACGTCCGTTCGCAGCGTCACCCGGATCT
TCGCCGCTACCCTTGTGGGCCCCCCGGCGACGCTTCCTGCTCCGCCCCTAAGTCGGGAAGGTTCCTTGCG
GTTCGCGGCGTGCCGGACGTGACAAACGGAAGCCGCACGTCTCACTAGTACCCTCGCAGACGGACAGCGC
CAGGGAGCAATGGCAGCGCGCCGACCGCGATGGGCTGTGGCCAATAGCGGCTGCTCAGCAGGGCGCGCCG
AGAGCAGCGGCCGGGAAGGGGCGGTGCGGGAGGCGGGGTGTGGGGCGGTAGTGTGGGCCCTGTTCCTGCC
CGCGCGGTGTTCCGCATTCTGCAAGCCTCCGGAGCGCACGTCGGCAGTCGGCTCCCTCGTTGACCGAATC
ACCGACCTCTCTCCCCAGGGGGATCCACCGGAGCTTACCATGACCGAGTACAAGCCCACGGTGCGCCTCG
CCACCCGCGACGACGTCCCCAGGGCCGTACGCACCCTCGCCGCCGCGTTCGCCGACTACCCCGCCACGCG
CCACACCGTCGATCCGGACCGCCACATCGAGCGGGTCACCGAGCTGCAAGAACTCTTCCTCACGCGCGTC
GGGCTCGACATCGGCAAGGTGTGGGTCGCGGACGACGGCGCCGCGGTGGCGGTCTGGACCACGCCGGAGA
GCGTCGAAGCGGGGGCGGTGTTCGCCGAGATCGGCCCGCGCATGGCCGAGTTGAGCGGTTCCCGGCTGGC
CGCGCAGCAACAGATGGAAGGCCTCCTGGCGCCGCACCGGCCCAAGGAGCCCGCGTGGTTCCTGGCCACC
GTCGGCGTCTCGCCCGACCACCAGGGCAAGGGTCTGGGCAGCGCCGTCGTGCTCCCCGGAGTGGAGGCGG
CCGAGCGCGCCGGGGTGCCCGCCTTCCTGGAGACCTCCGCGCCCCGCAACCTCCCCTTCTACGAGCGGCT
CGGCTTCACCGTCACCGCCGACGTCGAGGTGCCCGAAGGACCGCGCACCTGGTGCATGACCCGCAAGCCC
GGTGCCTGACGCCCGCCCCACGACCCGCAGCGCCCGACCGAAAGGAGCGCACGACCCCATGCATCGGTAC
CTTTAAGACCAATGACTTACAAGGCAGCTGTAGATCTTAGCCACTTTTTAAAAGAAAAGGGGGGACTGGA
AGGGCTAATTCACTCCCAACGAAGACAAGATCTGCTTTTTGCTTGTACTGGGTCTCTCTGGTTAGACCAG
ATCTGAGCCTGGGAGCTCTCTGGCTAACTAGGGAACCCACTGCTTAAGCCTCAATAAAGCTTGCCTTGAG
TGCTTCAAGTAGTGTGTGCCCGTCTGTTGTGTGACTCTGGTAACTAGAGATCCCTCAGACCCTTTTAGTC
AGTGTGGAAAATCTCTAGCAGTAGTAGTTCATGTCATCTTATTATTCAGTATTTATAACTTGCAAAGAAA
TGAATATCAGAGAGTGAGAGGAACTTGTTTATTGCAGCTTATAATGGTTACAAATAAAGCAATAGCATCA
CAAATTTCACAAATAAAGCATTTTTTTCACTGCATTCTAGTTGTGGTTTGTCCAAACTCATCAATGTATC
TTATCATGTCTGGCTCTAGCTATCCCGCCCCTAACTCCGCCCATCCCGCCCCTAACTCCGCCCAGTTCCG
CCCATTCTCCGCCCCATGGCTGACTAATTTTTTTTATTTATGCAGAGGCCGAGGCCGCCTCGGCCTCTGA
GCTATTCCAGAAGTAGTGAGGAGGCTTTTTTGGAGGCCTAGGGACGTACCCAATTCGCCCTATAGTGAGT
CGTATTACGCGCGCTCACTGGCCGTCGTTTTACAACGTCGTGACTGGGAAAACCCTGGCGTTACCCAACT
TAATCGCCTTGCAGCACATCCCCCTTTCGCCAGCTGGCGTAATAGCGAAGAGGCCCGCACCGATCGCCCT
TCCCAACAGTTGCGCAGCCTGAATGGCGAATGGG
[124 nt withheld, positions 2275-2398]
C
[91 nt withheld, positions 2400-2490]
A
[49 nt withheld, positions 2492-2540]
CCTTTGACGTTGGAGTCCACGTTCTTT
[37 nt withheld, positions 2568-2604]
ACCCTATCTCGGTCTATTCTTTTGATTTATAAGGGATTTTGCCGATTTCGGCCTATTGGTTAAAAAATGA
GCTGATTTAACAAAAATTTAACGCGAATTTTAACAAAATATTAACGCTTACAATTTAGGTGGCACTTTTC
GGGGAAATGTGCGCGGAACCCCTATTTGTTTATTTTTCTAAATACATTCAAATATGTATCCGCTCATGAG
ACAATAACCCTGATAAATGCTTCAATAATATTGAAAAAGGAAGAGTATGAGTATTCAACATTTCCGTGTC
GCCCTTATTCCCTTTTTTGCGGCATTTTGCCTTCCTGTTTTTGCTCACCCAGAAACGCTGGTGAAAGTAA
AAGATGCTGAAGATCAGTTGGGTGCACGAGTGGGTTACATCGAACTGGATCTCAACAGCGGTAAGATCCT
TGAGAGTTTTCGCCCCGAAGAACGTTTTCCAATGATGAGCACTTTTAAAGTTCTGCTATGTGGCGCGGTA
TTATCCCGTATTGACGCCGGGCAAGAGCAACTCGGTCGCCGCATACACTATTCTCAGAATGACTTGGTTG
AGTACTCACCAGTCACAGAAAAGCATCTTACGGATGGCATGACAGTAAGAGAATTATGCAGTGCTGCCAT
AACCATGAGTGATAACACTGCGGCCAACTTACTTCTGACAACGATCGGAGGACCGAAGGAGCTAACCGCT
TTTTTGCACAACATGGGGGATCATGTAACTCGCCTTGATCGTTGGGAACCGGAGCTGAATGAAGCCATAC
CAAACGACGAGCGTGACACCACGATGCCTGTAGCAATGGCAACAACGTTGCGCAAACTATTAACTGGCGA
ACTACTTACTCTAGCTTCCCGGCAACAATTAATAGACTGGATGGAGGCGGATAAAGTTGCAGGACCACTT
CTGCGCTCGGCCCTTCCGGCTGGCTGGTTTATTGCTGATAAATCTGGAGCCGGTGAGCGTGGGTCTCGCG
GTATCATTGCAGCACTGGGGCCAGATGGTAAGCCCTCCCGTATCGTAGTTATCTACACGACGGGGAGTCA
GGCAACTATGGATGAACGAAATAGACAGATCGCTGAGATAGGTGCCTCACTGATTAAGCATTGGTAACTG
TCAGACCAAGTTTACTCATATATACTTTAGATTGATTTAAAACTTCATTTTTAATTTAAAAGGATCTAGG
TGAAGATCCTTTTTGATAATCTCATGACCAAAATCCCTTAACGTGAGTTTTCGTTCCACTGAGCGTCAGA
CCCCGTAGAAAAGATCAAAGGATCTTCTTGAGATCCTTTTTTTCTGCGCGTAATCTGCTGCTTGCAAACA
AAAAAACCACCGCTACCAGCGGTGGTTTGTTTGCCGGATCAAGAGCTACCAACTCTTTTTCCGAAGGTAA
CTGGCTTCAGCAGAGCGCAGATACCAAATACTGTTCTTCTAGTGTAGCCGTAGTTAGGCCACCACTTCAA
GAACTCTGTAGCACCGCCTACATACCTCGCTCTGCTAATCCTGTTACCAGTGGCTGCTGCCAGTGGCGAT
AAGTCGTGTCTTACCGGGTTGGACTCAAGACGATAGTTACCGGATAAGGCGCAGCGGTCGGGCTGAACGG
GGGGTTCGTGCACACAGCCCAGCTTGGAGCGAACGACCTACACCGAACTGAGATACCTACAGCGTGAGCT
ATGAGAAAGCGCCACGCTTCCCGAAGGGAGAAAGGCGGACAGGTATCCGGTAAGCGGCAGGGTCGGAACA
GGAGAGCGCACGAGGGAGCTTCCAGGGGGAAACGCCTGGTATCTTTATAGTCCTGTCGGGTTTCGCCACC
TCTGACTTGAGCGTCGATTTTTGTGATGCTCGTCAGGGGGGCGGAGCCTATGGAAAAACGCCAGCAACGC
GGCCTTTTTACGGTTCCTGGCCTTTTGCTGGCCTTTTGCTCACATGTTCTTTCCTGCGTTATCCCCTGAT
TCTGTGGATAACCGTATTACCGCCTTTGAGTGAGCTGATACCGCTCGCCGCAGCCGAACGACCGAGCGCA
GCGAGTCAGTGAGCGAGGAAGCGGAAGAGCGCCCAATACGCAAACCGCCTCTCCCCGCGCGTTGGCCGAT
TCATTAATGCAGCTGGCACGACAGGTTTCCCGACTGGAAAGCGGGCAGTGAGCGCAACGCAATTAATGTG
AGTTAGCTCACTCATTAGGCACCCCAGGCTTTACACTTTATGCTTCCGGCTCGTATGTTGTGTGGAATTG
TGAGCGGATAACAATTTCACACAGGAAACAGCTATGACCATGATTACGCCAAGCGCGCAATTAACCCTCA
CTAAAGGGAACAAAAGCTGGAGCTGCAAGCTTAATGTAGTCTTATGCAATACTCTTGTAGTCTTGCAACA
TGGTAACGATGAGTTAGCAACATGCCTTACAAGGAGAGAAAAAGCACCGTGCATGCCGATTGGTGGAAGT
AAGGTGGTACGATCGTGCCTTATTAGGAAGGCAACAGACGGGTCTGACATGGATTGGACGAACCACTGAA
TTGCCGCATTGCAGAGATATTGTATTTAAGTGCCTAGCTCGATACATAAACGGGTCTCTCTGGTTAGACC
AGATCTGAGCCTGGGAGCTCTCTGGCTAACTAGGGAACCCACTGCTTAAGCCTCAATAAAGCTTGCCTTG
AGTGCTTCAAGTAGTGTGTGCCCGTCTGTTGTGTGACTCTGGTAACTAGAGATCCCTCAGACCCTTTTAG
TCAGTGTGGAAAATCTCTAGCAGTGGCGCCCGAACAGGGACTTGAAAGCGAAAGGGAAACCAGAGGAGCT
CTCTCGACGCAGGACTCGGCTTGCTGAAGCGCGCACGGCAAGAGGCGAGGGGCGGCGACTGGTGAGTACG
CCAAAAATTTTGACTAGCGGAGGCTAGAAGGAGAGAGATGGGTGCGAGAGCGTCAGTATTAAGCGGGGGA
GAATTAGATCGCGATGGGAAAAAATTCGGTTAAGGCCAGGGGGAAAGAAAAAATATAAATTAAAACATAT
AGTATGGGCAAGCAGGGAGCTAGAACGATTCGCAGTTAATCCTGGCCTGTTAGAAACATCAGAAGGCTGT
AGACAAATACTGGGACAGCTACAACCATCCCTTCAGACAGGATCAGAAGAACTTAGATCATTATATAATA
CAGTAGCAACCCTCTATTGTGTGCATCAAAGGATAGAGATAAAAGACACCAAGGAAGCTTTAGACAAGAT
AGAGGAAGAGCAAAACAAAAGTAAGACCACCGCACAGCAAGCGGCCGCTGATCTTCAGACCTGGAGGAGG
AGATATGAGGGACAATTGGAGAAGTGAATTATATAAATATAAAGTAGTAAAAATTGAACCATTAGGAGTA
GCACCCACCAAGGCAAAGAGAAGAGTGGTGCAGAGAGAAAAAAGAGCAGTGGGAATAGGAGCTTTGTTCC
TTGGGTTCTTGGGAGCAGCAGGAAGCACTATGGGCGCAGCGTCAATGACGCTGACGGTACAGGCCAGACA
ATTATTGTCTGGTATAGTGCAGCAGCAGAACAATTTGCTGAGGGCTATTGAGGCGCAACAGCATCTGTTG
CAACTCACAGTCTGGGGCATCAAGCAGCTCCAGGCAAGAATCCTGGCTGTGGAAAGATACCTAAAGGATC
AACAGCTCCTGGGGATTTGGGGTTGCTCTGGAAAACTCATTTGCACCACTGCTGTGCCTTGGAATGCTAG
TTGGAGTAATAAATCTCTGGAACAGATTTGGAATCACACGACCTGGATGGAGTGGGACAGAGAAATTAAC
AATTACACAAGCTTAATACACTCCTTAATTGAAGAATCGCAAAACCAGCAAGAAAAGAATGAACAAGAAT
TATTGGAATTAGATAAATGGGCAAGTTTGTGGAATTGGTTTAACATAACAAATTGGCTGTGGTATATAAA
ATTATTCATAATGATAGTAGGAGGCTTGGTAGGTTTAAGAATAGTTTTTGCTGTACTTTCTATAGTGAAT
AGAGTTAGGCAGGGATATTCACCATTATCGTTTCAGACCCACCTCCCAACCCCGAGGGGACCCGACAGGC
CCGAAGGAATAGAAGAAGAAGGTGGAGAGAGAGACAGAGACAGATCCATTCGATTAGTGAACGGATCTCG
ACGGTATCGATCACGAGACTAGCCTCGAGCGGCCGCCCCCTTCACCGAGGGCCTATTTCCCATGATTCCT
TCATATTTGCATATACGATACAAGGCTGTTAGAGAGATAATTGGAATTAATTTGACTGTAAACACAAAGA
TATTAGTACAAAATACGTGACGTAGAAAGTAATAATTTCTTGGGTAGTTTGCAGTTTTAAAATTATGTTT
TAAAATGGACTATCATATGCTTACCGTAACTTGAAAGTATTTCGATTTCTTGGCTTTATATATCTTGTGG
AAAGGACGAAACACCGGT
